Addgene plasmid #206451: pAc5.1-PH-mEGFP-Cup isoform B (JM051)
Purpose: Cup expression in Schneider cells for imaging
Depositing lab: Mandy Jeske. Depositing organization: Universitaet Heidelberg. Publication: ReLo is a simple and rapid colocalization assay to identify and characterize direct protein-protein interactions. Salgania HK, Metz J, Jeske M. Nat Commun. 2024 Apr 3;15(1):2875. doi: 10.1038/s41467-024-47233-4. PubMed 38570497.
Backbone
  Vector backbone: JM050-pAc5.1 PH mEGFP
  Vector type: Insect Expression
Growth in bacteria
  Bacterial resistance: Ampicillin, 100 μg/mL
  Growth temperature: 37°C
  Growth strain: DH5alpha
  Copy number: High Copy
Gene/Insert
  Gene/Insert name: Cup
  Species: D. melanogaster (fly)
  Entrez Gene: cup (a.k.a. Dmel_CG11181, CG11181, CUP, Cup, DmCup, Dmel\CG11181, fs(1)cup, fs(2)cup, i239)
  Tag / fusion protein: PH mEGFP (N terminal on insert)
  Cloning method: Restriction Enzyme; 5′ cloning site Unknown (unknown if destroyed)
Terms and licenses: Academic/Nonprofit Terms; Industry Terms: Not Available to Industry
Depositor comments: Please visit https://www.biorxiv.org/content/10.1101/2022.03.04.482790v2 for bioRxiv preprint.
How to cite: pAc5.1-PH-mEGFP-Cup isoform B (JM051) was a gift from Mandy Jeske (Addgene plasmid # 206451 ; http://n2t.net/addgene:206451 ; RRID:Addgene_206451)
