[The description below was written by a language model from this plasmid's Addgene catalogue record and pLannotate feature annotations shown in this document.]
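Description:
pAc5.1-PH-mEGFP-Cup isoform B (JM051) is an insect expression plasmid of about 9.8 kb, built on a pAc5.1-derived backbone that already carries a PH-mEGFP fusion module. It is propagated in E. coli as a high-copy plasmid through a ColE1/pUC-type origin and selected with ampicillin via the β-lactamase gene and its native bla promoter. The annotation also picks up a tetracycline resistance fragment and a short SV40 large T antigen fragment near the polyadenylation region. These appear to be non-functional backbone remnants rather than working markers. No selectable marker for insect cells is annotated, which fits transient transfection use.

The expression cassette is driven by the Drosophila melanogaster actin 5C promoter, a strong constitutive promoter commonly used in Schneider (S2) cells, and ends with an SV40 polyadenylation signal. The coding region begins with a fragment of rat phospholipase C delta 1, corresponding to its pleckstrin homology (PH) domain, which binds phosphatidylinositol 4,5-bisphosphate and so anchors fusion proteins at the plasma membrane. This is followed by monomeric EGFP and then the D. melanogaster cup coding sequence (isoform B). Cup is an eIF4E-binding adapter protein involved in translational repression and localization of maternal mRNAs. A V5 epitope from the parental vector lies downstream of the insert, but the record does not state whether it is read in frame with Cup.

The stated purpose is Cup expression in Schneider cells for imaging. The associated publication describes a colocalization-based assay for direct protein-protein interactions. A membrane-tethered green Cup fusion would suit that assay as an anchored bait, with interaction read out as relocalization of a co-expressed partner.
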