Features (pLannotate 1.2.2; 11 found; start..end, strand, type, name):
      8..2517    +  promoter       Ac5 promoter: Drosophila melanogaster actin 5C promoter
   2537..2929    +  CDS            Plcd1 (fragment): PLCD1_RAT - Experimental evidence at protein level: Swiss-Prot protein existence level 1. The production of the second messenger molecules diacylglycerol (DAG) and inositol 1,4,5-trisphosphate (IP3) is mediated by activated phosphatidylinositol-specific phospholipase C enzymes (PubMed:16000311). Essential for trophoblast and placental development (By similarity). Binds phosphatidylinositol 4,5-bisphosphate (By similarity). From Rattus norvegicus (Rat).
   2939..3655    +  CDS            mEGFP: mEGFP is a basic (constitutively fluorescent) green fluorescent protein published in 2002, derived from Aequorea victoria. It has moderate acid sensitivity.
   3680..7030    +  CDS            cup: CUP_DROME - Also known as fs(2)cup. Experimental evidence at protein level: Swiss-Prot protein existence level 1. Adapter protein that plays a central role in localization of transcripts in the oocyte and in young embryos (PubMed:9118812). Maintains RNA targets in a repressed state by promoting their deadenylation and protects deadenylated mRNAs from further degradation (PubMed:21937713). Binds to and recruits eIF-4E to the 3'-UTR of some mRNA targets which prevents interaction between eIF4E1 and eIF4G (PubMed:14685270, PubMed:15465908, PubMed:21081899). This may contribute to translational re
   7091..7132    +  CDS            V5 tag: epitope tag from simian virus 5
   7232..7366    -  polyA_signal   SV40 poly(A) signal: SV40 polyadenylation signal
   7389..7473    -  CDS            large T antigen (fragment): large T antigen from SV40 (simian virus 40)
   7474..7921    +  CDS            TcR (fragment): tetracycline efflux protein; tet; confers resistance to tetracycline
   7967..8555    -  rep_origin     ori: high-copy-number ColE1/pMB1/pBR322/pUC origin of replication
   8726..9586    -  CDS            AmpR: β-lactamase; bla; confers resistance to ampicillin, carbenicillin, and related antibiotics
   9587..9691    -  promoter       AmpR promoter: bla
>Addgene plasmid #206451 | pAc5.1-PH-mEGFP-Cup isoform B (JM051) | addgene full sequence | sequence record 407176 | Addgene NGS Result
AAAAAATCATGAATGGCATCAACTCTGAATCAAATCTTTGCAGATGCACCTACTTCTCATTTCCACTGTC
ACATCATTTTTCCAGATCTCGCTGCCTGTTATGTGGCCCACAAACCAAGACACGTTTTATGGCCATTAAA
GCTGGCTGATCGTCGCCAAACACCAAATACATAATGAATATGTACACATTCGAGAAAGAAGCGATCAAAG
AAGCGTCTTCGGGCGGAGTAGGAGAATGCGGAGGAGAAGGAGAACGAGCTGATCTAGTATCTCTCCACAA
TCCAATGCCAACTGACCAACTGGCCATATTCGGAGCAATTTGAAGCCAATTTCCATCGCCTGGCGATCGC
TCCATTCTTGGCTATATGTTTTTCACCGTTACCCGGGGCCATTTTCAAAGACTCGTCGGCAAGATAAGAT
TGTGTCACTCGCTGTCTCTCTTCATTTGTCGAAGAATGCTGAGGAATTTCGCGATGACGTCGGCGAGTAT
TTTGAAGAATGAGAATAATTTGTATTTATACGAAAATCAGTTAGTGGAATTTTCTACAAAAACATGTTAT
CTATAGATAATTTTGTTGCAAAATATGTTGACTATGACAAAGATTGTATGTATATACCTTTAATGTATTC
TCATTTTCTTATGTATTTATAATGGCAATGATGATACTGATGATATTTTAAGATGATGCCAGACCAAAAG
GCTTGAATTTCTGCGTCTTTTGCCGAACGCAGTGCATGTGCAATTGTTGTTTTTTGGAATATTCAATTTT
CGGACTGTCCGCTTTGATTTCAGTTTCTTGGCTTATTCAAAAAGCAAAGTAAAGCCAAAAAAGCGAGATG
GCAATACCAAATGCGGCAAAACGGTAGTGGAAGGAAAGGGGTGCGGGGCAGCGGAAGGAAGGGTGGGGCG
GGGCGTGGCGGGGTCTGTGGCTGGGCGCGACGTCACCGACGTTGGAGCCACTCCTTTGACCATGTGTGCG
TGTGTGTATTATTCGTGTCTCGCCACTCGCCGGTTGTTTTTTTCTTTTTATGCTGCGCTCTCTCTAGCGC
CATCTCGCTTACGCATGCTCAACGCACCGCATGTTGCCGTTTCCTTTTATGCGTCATTTTGGCTCGAAAT
AGGCAATTATTTAAACAAAGATTAGTCAACGAAAACGCTAAAATAAATAAGTCTACAATATGGTTACTTA
TTGCCATGTGTGTGCAGCCAACGATAGCAACAAAAGCAACAACACAGGTGGCTTTCCCTCTTTCACTTTT
TGTTTGCAAGCCGCGTGCGAGCAAGACGGCACGACCGGCAAACGCAATTACGCTGACAAAGAGCAGACGA
AGTTTTGGCGAAAAACATCAAGGCGCCTGATACGAATGCATTTGCAATAACAATTGCGATATTTAATATT
GTTTATGAAGCTGTTTGACTTCAAAACACACAAAAAAAAAAATAAAACAAATTATTTGAAAGAGAATTAG
GAATCGGACGCTTATCGTTAGGGTAACAACAAGAAATGCTTACTGAGTCACAGCCTCTGGAAAACTGCCG
CAAGCCAGAGAGAGAGAGAAAAAGAGGGAGAGCAGCTTAGACCGCATGTGCTTGTGTGTGAGGCGTCTCT
CTCTTCGTCTCTGTTGCGCAAACGCATAGACTGCACTGAAAAAATCGATTACCTATTTTTTATGAATGAA
TATTTGCACTATTACTATTCAAAACTATTAAGATAGCAATCACATTCAATAGCCAAATACTATACCACCT
GAGCGATGCAACGAAATGATCAATTTGAGCAAAAATGCTGCATATTTAGGACGGCATCATTATAGAAATG
CTTCTTGCTGTGTACTTTTCTCTCGTCTGGCAGCTGTTTCGCCGTTATTGTTAAAACCGGCTTAAGTTAG
GTGTGTTTTCTACGACTAGTGAATGCCCTACTAGAAGATGTGTGTTGCACAAAATGTCCCTGGAATAACC
AATTTGAAGTGCAGATAGCAGTAAACGTAAGCTAATATGAATATTATTTAACTGTAATGTTTTAATATCG
CTGGACATTACTAATAAACCCACTATAAACACATGTACATATGTATGTTTTGGCATACAATGAGTAGTTG
GGGAAAAAATGTGTAAAAGCACCGTGACCATCACAGCATAAAGATAACCAGCTGAAGTATCGAATATGAG
TAACCCCCAAATTGAATCACATGCCGCAACTGATAGGACCCATGGAAGTACACTCTTCATGGCGATATAC
AAGACACACACAAGCACGAACACCCAGTTGCGGAGGAAATTCTCCGTAAATGAAAACCCAATCGGCGAAC
AATTCATACCCATATATGGTAAAAGTTTTGAACGCGACTTGAGAGCGGAGAGCATTGCGGCTGATAAGGT
TTTAGCGCTAAGCGGGCTTTATAAAACGGGCTGCGGGACCAGTTTTCATATCACTACCGTTTGAGTTCTT
GTGCTGTGTGGATACTCCTCCCGACACAAAGCCGCTCCATCAGCCAGCAGTCGTCTAATCCAGAGACCCC
GGATCGGGGTACCAACATGCACGGTCTCCAGGATGATCCAGATCTGCAGGCTCTGCTGAAAGGTTCTCAG
CTCCTCAAAGTCAAAAGCAGCTCCTGGCGTCGTGAACGCTTCTACAAACTGCAGGAGGACTGCAAAACCA
TCTGGCAGGAATCCCGTAAAGTAATGCGCTCCCCAGAGTCTCAGCTCTTCAGCATTGAGGACATTCAGGA
GGTACGTATGGGTCACCGTACCGAAGGTCTGGAGAAATTCGCTCGCGATATCCCAGAAGATCGCTGCTTC
TCTATCGTCTTCAAAGACCAGCGCAACACCCTGGATCTGATTGCTCCATCTCCAGCAGATGCTCAGCACT
GGGTTCAGGGTCTCCGCAAAATCATTCACCACTCCGGTTCTATGGACCAGCGTCAGAAAGGTACCATCAT
GGTGAGCAAGGGCGAGGAGCTGTTCACCGGGGTGGTGCCCATCCTGGTCGAGCTGGACGGCGACGTAAAC
GGCCACAAGTTCAGCGTGTCCGGCGAGGGCGAGGGCGATGCCACCTACGGCAAGCTGACCCTGAAGTTCA
TCTGCACCACCGGCAAGCTGCCCGTGCCCTGGCCCACCCTCGTGACCACCCTGACCTACGGCGTGCAGTG
CTTCAGCCGCTACCCCGACCACATGAAGCAGCACGACTTCTTCAAGTCCGCCATGCCCGAAGGCTACGTC
CAGGAGCGCACCATCTTCTTCAAGGACGACGGCAACTACAAGACCCGCGCCGAGGTGAAGTTCGAGGGCG
ACACCCTGGTGAACCGCATCGAGCTGAAGGGCATCGACTTCAAGGAGGACGGCAACATCCTGGGGCACAA
GCTGGAGTACAACTACAACAGCCACAACGTCTATATCATGGCCGACAAGCAGAAGAACGGCATCAAGGTG
AACTTCAAGATCCGCCACAACATCGAGGACGGCAGCGTGCAGCTCGCCGACCACTACCAGCAGAACACCC
CCATCGGCGACGGCCCCGTGCTGCTGCCCGACAACCACTACCTGAGCACCCAGTCCAAGCTGAGCAAAGA
CCCCAACGAGAAGCGCGATCACATGGTCCTGCTGGAGTTCGTGACCGCCGCCGGGATCACTCTCGGCATG
GACGAGCTGTACAAGCCAAGCTTGAATTCTGCAACGTGCATGCAAATGGCCGAAGCTGAGCAAGAAAATG
GCGCTGGCGCCCTGAAAATTGCCACCAATGCGGGTGCAACCGATCGTCCAGCGCATCAGCAGCTTCCGCT
GCCAGTCGAAGATCAGCAGGATGAGGTGCTGACCCCCGCTGAGAAGGGCAAGTTCGAGTACCCTCCCCCT
CCACCGCCACCAACTCCAGTCCAGGCTCCGCTAGCCACCAAGGCCACCGCTCTGAATGCCAGTCAAGAGC
ATGACGACGACGAGGCCAACTCCGAGAAGTGGGAGGATCCGTGCGCTCCGCCCCCGCCTCCTCCGCTGCC
GACTAGCGCTTTCCTGGCCACCGGACTGGGCTACCTCAAGCTGCCCGCCTTCAAGCTGAAGGACGCACTG
GAGAAGGCCATCACCAAGTTGGAGGCCAACAAGCGGACGCTAAAGGCCAGCCCTGAGTCTTCTCGTTCCA
TCAAAAACAAGAATGTGGTGGCCCTGGAGATGTTACCCAGGCGCTCAAACCCAGAAACGATCGGCGATGG
ATCCATGTTGGCATCCACATCCACGGCTGTTATGCTGCAGACCAAAAAGCCCGCCGTTATTGTGGAGATG
GAGAGGCGTTGTAAGATCATCAATTTACTGGCCAAACAGAATCAAATCCTCGAATCCATTTCGGGGGAGG
CCATTCCGATGCATGGACCCTCGAAGCATCTGCACGAGGACGAGGGTCTGACCCTGCAAGTTCTCTCGGC
CCGAGCATCCACACCGTACACACAGCCCTCCAGCATGTTGTCCTGCACGGCCGTTAGTTGTGACCTGGAG
CACGATTCGCCCCGGAAGCAAGTGGCCAGCAAGGAGGCCGTGCCGGAGCAGCAGTCTAGTCAGGTGCAGC
AAAAGCGTCCACCCAGCACGGGCATTCACAAGCCAGGAAGTCTGCGAGCACCCAAGGCTGTTCGTCCTAC
TACTGCTCCGGTGGTCAGCAGCAAGCCGGTCAAGAGCTATACCCGCTCCCGCCTGATGGACATTCGCAAC
GGGATGTTCAATGCCCTGATGCACAGGTCCAAGGAGAGCTTTGTGATGCCTCGCATCGCCACCTGCGACG
ACATTGAGTTGGAGGGAAGGCTTCGCCGCATGAATATTTGGCGCACCTCGGACGGCACAAGATTCCGGAC
CCGCTCCACCACAGCTAACTTAAACATGAACAACAACAACAACAATGAGTGCATGCCTGCCTTCTTCAAA
AACAAAAATAAGCCGAACCTAATCAGTGACGAGTCCATCATCCAGAGCCAACCGCCCCAGCCGCAAACGG
AGTTCCAAGATCCGGCCATTGTTAACCAAAGACGCATTGGCAGCGGTCGCTTAAACCATTCCAAGTGGGG
TTACAACGACGAAGACTACCACTCGTACCACAATGGCAAGTCGCAGCATATGGAGGAGGTCAACTCGAAG
AACAGCAAAAACATGACGGTGCTGCAGTTCTTCGACAACGGCGAGATCAGCAGTCAGCCTCAAAGACGGC
CGAACACTCCTGTGATGGGGATGTCTATCAATCGATCCGAGAACGACACCCTGCACTCGAACGAGTCCAG
TGAAGATTTGAGTCGCGCCAACGAGAACTATGTAAAGCGCGTAATGTCTGGATTCCTGGTTGTATCGAAG
CCCAAGTCACGAGATGTCGAGGATAGACATCACCGGCGGTACAGGAACCAGAACGAGGAGCCTGAGTGGT
TTAGCTGTGGACCCACGTCTAGACTGGACACTATAGAGTTGTGTGGGTTCGATGAGGACGAGGAGAAAAT
GCTAAAGGAGGGCAACAAAAACCACGGATTAGGCGAAACAGAGCGAGAAACGTCAAAACAAAAGATGGAC
CATAAGTACAAATGGACGCATGCGGAGCCGATGGGTCGAAACAAATACATGCCCAAACACGACACTAACA
ATAATCATAACGTGGAGAACATGAACAATGTTATGGCTACCGAGCATCAGCAACAAAAGGAGGAGAAACG
TCCAGGCAGTGGCCGTTCGTTTCAGTTTGATAAGTTCAATCAAAGCCAACAGAATTACGAGAGTAGCAGT
TATGTTAATCACCAACAGCCGCCGCAAACGCAGCCTCAGCAAATGCAGCAGCAATCGAACACAAACACGA
ACAACTCTAAATTCATGTCATTCTTTGCCAATGAGGGGAACTCCTCGTCTTCTTCGCTGAACGAGTTTTT
CAAGCAGGCCATTAACCAGGGTCATGGCAACAATCCGGAGCAGCCCAAATCGTTGGGCCACATCGGACAG
ATGCCTTCGGTGGATCAGCTGGAGGCCAAATGGCGTCGAAACTCACTGAACAATGTTGGCGAGACTGCCA
ACAAGCAGACTGATAACTTCCAGAAGCTAATTGGGTCTCTTTCTTCGGCTAAGCCACAGTCACAGGCGGT
TGGCTATGATGCCATCTCCAACTTTATAATGCAGCAACAGCAGTACCAGCAGCAGCAACAGAAGCAGCAC
CTCATCATACAGCAGCAGCAGCAACAGACCGCCTTTTTGGCGAGCCTGCAGCTGAAGGCGATCCTCGGCC
GGGCCGACACCCAATTGCTACTGCTCCGTCTGACTAAAGGGGAAATATCCAAGCACGGATTGCTGGTGCA
GTTGGCCAACCCACGCTTGACGGACATGGATCGCGAGGCCATCACTGCTGTATTGCAGTTCACCAACACC
CAGCAGCAGCAGCAGCAGCACAAGCAGCAGCTGGACATGCTCTCAAGCACGGTCATCGCCAGCCAGTTGC
AGAATCTCCACAACTTGGCCATTGTCCAGCAGACTCTTGCAGCCAGGCAGCAGCCGCAGCATAATCCACA
GACGCAGGCGCCGCACCAACTGTCGCAGGAGGACTTGCAAGCGCATGCTAATGTGATAATGCGAAACGCC
GTAATGAAGCGAAAAATGGAGGAGCAGACCTCGAAGCTTATCAATGGCGGTGCCAAGCATCAGGCACAGC
AGCAATATCTAAACCGTGGCCAGCAACGCCAGGCTCGACCAGATGCCAACTCGAATGCCTTGCTCCATGC
CTTGATCTCTGGCGGTGGCAATAACCACGCCTCTGGTTATCCTATGAATGGACAGCCGCAGCAGCATCAT
TCCAATTTGAGATTCGGTGATAACCAAAACTTCCAATCTTTTGAGTCCAACCAGCCGCACTTCGCCACGC
AGTACAAGCAGCAATACCAACAGTCTCAGCAGCAACATCCCCATCAGCAGCCCCAACAGCTGAATTCGCT
TCATCAGAACAACGCTGGAGCTGTCAATAGCTTCAATAAGGCCCAAATGCAAGCTCAATCAGCTATTTCC
ATGCTGCCCAACAGCGGGGATGAGTTTCATTAAGCATGAGATATCCAGCACAGTGGCGGCCGCTCGAGTC
TAGAGGGCCCGCGGTTCGAAGGTAAGCCTATCCCTAACCCTCTCCTCGGTCTCGATTCTACGCGTACCGG
TCATCATCACCATCACCATTGAGTTTAAACCCGCTGATCAGCCTCGACTGTGCCTTCTAAGGCCTGAGCT
CGCTGATCAGCCTCGATCGAGGATCCAGACATGATAAGATACATTGATGAGTTTGGACAAACCACAACTA
GAATGCAGTGAAAAAAATGCTTTATTTGTGAAATTTGTGATGCTATTGCTTTATTTGTAACCATTATAAG
CTGCAATAAACAAGTTAACAACAACAATTGCATTCATTTTATGTTTCAGGTTCAGGGGGAGGTGTGGGAG
GTTTTTTAAAGCAAGTAAAACCTCTACAAATGTGGTATGGCTGATTATGATCAGTCGACCGATGCCCTTG
AGAGCCTTCAACCCAGTCAGCTCCTTCCGGTGGGCGCGGGGCATGACTATCGTCGCCGCACTTATGACTG
TCTTCTTTATCATGCAACTCGTAGGACAGGTGCCGGCAGCGCTCTGGGTCATTTTCGGCGAGGACCGCTT
TCGCTGGAGCGCGACGATGATCGGCCTGTCGCTTGCGGTATTCGGAATCTTGCACGCCCTCGCTCAAGCC
TTCGTCACTGGTCCCGCCACCAAACGTTTCGGCGAGAAGCAGGCCATTATCGCCGGCATGGCGGCCGACG
CGCTGGGCTACGTCTTGCTGGCGTTCGCGACGCGAGGCTGGATGGCCTTCCCCATTATGATTCTTCTCGC
TTCCGGCGGCATCGGGATGCCCGCGTTGCAGGCCATGCTGTCCAGGCAGGTAGATGACGACCATCAGGGA
CAGCTTCAAGGCCAGCAAAAGGCCAGGAACCGTAAAAAGGCCGCGTTGCTGGCGTTTTTCCATAGGCTCC
GCCCCCCTGACGAGCATCACAAAAATCGACGCTCAAGTCAGAGGTGGCGAAACCCGACAGGACTATAAAG
ATACCAGGCGTTTCCCCCTGGAAGCTCCCTCGTGCGCTCTCCTGTTCCGACCCTGCCGCTTACCGGATAC
CTGTCCGCCTTTCTCCCTTCGGGAAGCGTGGCGCTTTCTCATAGCTCACGCTGTAGGTATCTCAGTTCGG
TGTAGGTCGTTCGCTCCAAGCTGGGCTGTGTGCACGAACCCCCCGTTCAGCCCGACCGCTGCGCCTTATC
CGGTAACTATCGTCTTGAGTCCAACCCGGTAAGACACGACTTATCGCCACTGGCAGCAGCCACTGGTAAC
AGGATTAGCAGAGCGAGGTATGTAGGCGGTGCTACAGAGTTCTTGAAGTGGTGGCCTAACTACGGCTACA
CTAGAAGGACAGTATTTGGTATCTGCGCTCTGCTGAAGCCAGTTACCTTCGGAAAAAGAGTTGGTAGCTC
TTGATCCGGCAAACAAACCACCGCTGGTAGCGGTGGTTTTTTTGTTTGCAAGCAGCAGATTACGCGCAGA
AAAAAAGGATCTCAAGAAGATCCTTTGATCTTTTCTACGGGGTCTGACGCTCAGTGGAACGAAAACTCAC
GTTAAGGGATTTTGGTCATGAGATTATCAAAAAGGATCTTCACCTAGATCCTTTTAAATTAAAAATGAAG
TTTTAAATCAATCTAAAGTATATATGAGTAAACTTGGTCTGACAGTTACCAATGCTTAATCAGTGAGGCA
CCTATCTCAGCGATCTGTCTATTTCGTTCATCCATAGTTGCCTGACTCCCCGTCGTGTAGATAACTACGA
TACGGGAGGGCTTACCATCTGGCCCCAGTGCTGCAATGATACCGCGAGACCCACGCTCACCGGCTCCAGA
TTTATCAGCAATAAACCAGCCAGCCGGAAGGGCCGAGCGCAGAAGTGGTCCTGCAACTTTATCCGCCTCC
ATCCAGTCTATTAATTGTTGCCGGGAAGCTAGAGTAAGTAGTTCGCCAGTTAATAGTTTGCGCAACGTTG
TTGCCATTGCTGCAGGCATCGTGGTGTCACGCTCGTCGTTTGGTATGGCTTCATTCAGCTCCGGTTCCCA
ACGATCAAGGCGAGTTACATGATCCCCCATGTTGTGCAAAAAAGCGGTTAGCTCCTTCGGTCCTCCGATC
GTTGTCAGAAGTAAGTTGGCCGCAGTGTTATCACTCATGGTTATGGCAGCACTGCATAATTCTCTTACTG
TCATGCCATCCGTAAGATGCTTTTCTGTGACTGGTGAGTACTCAACCAAGTCATTCTGAGAATAGTGTAT
GCGGCGACCGAGTTGCTCTTGCCCGGCGTCAACACGGGATAATACCGCGCCACATAGCAGAACTTTAAAA
GTGCTCATCATTGGAAAACGTTCTTCGGGGCGAAAACTCTCAAGGATCTTACCGCTGTTGAGATCCAGTT
CGATGTAACCCACTCGTGCACCCAACTGATCTTCAGCATCTTTTACTTTCACCAGCGTTTCTGGGTGAGC
AAAAACAGGAAGGCAAAATGCCGCAAAAAAGGGAATAAGGGCGACACGGAAATGTTGAATACTCATACTC
TTCCTTTTTCAATATTATTGAAGCATTTATCAGGGTTATTGTCTCATGAGCGGATACATATTTGAATGTA
TTTAGAAAAATAAACAAATAGGGGTTCCGCGCACATTTCCCCGAAAAGTGCCACCTGACGTCTAAGAAAC
CATTATTATCATGACATTAACCTATAAAAATAGGCGTATCACGAGGCCCTTTCGTCTTCAAGAATTAATT
CTATATTCTAAAAACACAAATGATACTTCTAAA
