>Addgene plasmid #206451 | pAc5.1-PH-mEGFP-Cup isoform B (JM051) | depositor partial sequence | sequence record 401720 | Dm Cup
ATGCAAATGGCCGAAGCTGAGCAAGAAAATGGCGCTGGCGCCCTGAAAATTGCCACCAATGCGGGTGCAA
CCGATCGTCCAGCGCATCAGCAGCTTCCGCTGCCAGTCGAAGATCAGCAGGATGAGGTGCTGACCCCCGC
TGAGAAGGGCAAGTTCGAGTACCCTCCCCCTCCACCGCCACCAACTCCAGTCCAGGCTCCGCTAGCCACC
AAGGCCACCGCTCTGAATGCCAGTCAAGAGCATGACGACGACGAGGCCAACTCCGAGAAGTGGGAGGATC
CGTGCGCTCCGCCCCCGCCTCCTCCGCTGCCGACTAGCGCTTTCCTGGCCACCGGACTGGGCTACCTCAA
GCTGCCCGCCTTCAAGCTGAAGGACGCACTGGAGAAGGCCATCACCAAGTTGGAGGCCAACAAGCGGACG
CTAAAGGCCAGCCCTGAGTCTTCTCGTTCCATCAAAAACAAGAATGTGGTGGCCCTGGAGATGTTACCCA
GGCGCTCAAACCCAGAAACGATCGGCGATGGATCCATGTTGGCATCCACATCCACGGCTGTTATGCTGCA
GACCAAAAAGCCCGCCGTTATTGTGGAGATGGAGAGGCGTTGTAAGATCATCAATTTACTGGCCAAACAG
AATCAAATCCTCGAATCCATTTCGGGGGAGGCCATTCCGATGCATGGACCCTCGAAGCATCTGCACGAGG
ACGAGGGTCTGACCCTGCAAGTTCTCTCGGCCCGAGCATCCACACCGTACACACAGCCCTCCAGCATGTT
GTCCTGCACGGCCGTTAGTTGTGACCTGGAGCACGATTCGCCCCGGAAGCAAGTGGCCAGCAAGGAGGCC
GTGCCGGAGCAGCAGTCTAGTCAGGTGCAGCAAAAGCGTCCACCCAGCACGGGCATTCACAAGCCAGGAA
GTCTGCGAGCACCCAAGGCTGTTCGTCCTACTACTGCTCCGGTGGTCAGCAGCAAGCCGGTCAAGAGCTA
TACCCGCTCCCGCCTGATGGACATTCGCAACGGGATGTTCAATGCCCTGATGCACAGGTCCAAGGAGAGC
TTTGTGATGCCTCGCATCGCCACCTGCGACGACATTGAGTTGGAGGGAAGGCTTCGCCGCATGAATATTT
GGCGCACCTCGGACGGCACAAGATTCCGGACCCGCTCCACCACAGCTAACTTAAACATGAACAACAACAA
CAACAATGAGTGCATGCCTGCCTTCTTCAAAAACAAAAATAAGCCGAACCTAATCAGTGACGAGTCCATC
ATCCAGAGCCAACCGCCCCAGCCGCAAACGGAGTTCCAAGATCCGGCCATTGTTAACCAAAGACGCATTG
GCAGCGGTCGCTTAAACCATTCCAAGTGGGGTTACAACGACGAAGACTACCACTCGTACCACAATGGCAA
GTCGCAGCATATGGAGGAGGTCAACTCGAAGAACAGCAAAAACATGACGGTGCTGCAGTTCTTCGACAAC
GGCGAGATCAGCAGTCAGCCTCAAAGACGGCCGAACACTCCTGTGATGGGGATGTCTATCAATCGATCCG
AGAACGACACCCTGCACTCGAACGAGTCCAGTGAAGATTTGAGTCGCGCCAACGAGAACTATGTAAAGCG
CGTAATGTCTGGATTCCTGGTTGTATCGAAGCCCAAGTCACGAGATGTCGAGGATAGACATCACCGGCGG
TACAGGAACCAGAACGAGGAGCCTGAGTGGTTTAGCTGTGGACCCACGTCTAGACTGGACACTATAGAGT
TGTGTGGGTTCGATGAGGACGAGGAGAAAATGCTAAAGGAGGGCAACAAAAACCACGGATTAGGCGAAAC
AGAGCGAGAAACGTCAAAACAAAAGATGGACCATAAGTACAAATGGACGCATGCGGAGCCGATGGGTCGA
AACAAATACATGCCCAAACACGACACTAACAATAATCATAACGTGGAGAACATGAACAATGTTATGGCTA
CCGAGCATCAGCAACAAAAGGAGGAGAAACGTCCAGGCAGTGGCCGTTCGTTTCAGTTTGATAAGTTCAA
TCAAAGCCAACAGAATTACGAGAGTAGCAGTTATGTTAATCACCAACAGCCGCCGCAAACGCAGCCTCAG
CAAATGCAGCAGCAATCGAACACAAACACGAACAACTCTAAATTCATGTCATTCTTTGCCAATGAGGGGA
ACTCCTCGTCTTCTTCGCTGAACGAGTTTTTCAAGCAGGCCATTAACCAGGGTCATGGCAACAATCCGGA
GCAGCCCAAATCGTTGGGCCACATCGGACAGATGCCTTCGGTGGATCAGCTGGAGGCCAAATGGCGTCGA
AACTCACTGAACAATGTTGGCGAGACTGCCAACAAGCAGACTGATAACTTCCAGAAGCTAATTGGGTCTC
TTTCTTCGGCTAAGCCACAGTCACAGGCGGTTGGCTATGATGCCATCTCCAACTTTATAATGCAGCAACA
GCAGTACCAGCAGCAGCAACAGAAGCAGCACCTCATCATACAGCAGCAGCAGCAACAGACCGCCTTTTTG
GCGAGCCTGCAGCTGAAGGCGATCCTCGGCCGGGCCGACACCCAATTGCTACTGCTCCGTCTGACTAAAG
GGGAAATATCCAAGCACGGATTGCTGGTGCAGTTGGCCAACCCACGCTTGACGGACATGGATCGCGAGGC
CATCACTGCTGTATTGCAGTTCACCAACACCCAGCAGCAGCAGCAGCAGCACAAGCAGCAGCTGGACATG
CTCTCAAGCACGGTCATCGCCAGCCAGTTGCAGAATCTCCACAACTTGGCCATTGTCCAGCAGACTCTTG
CAGCCAGGCAGCAGCCGCAGCATAATCCACAGACGCAGGCGCCGCACCAACTGTCGCAGGAGGACTTGCA
AGCGCATGCTAATGTGATAATGCGAAACGCCGTAATGAAGCGAAAAATGGAGGAGCAGACCTCGAAGCTT
ATCAATGGCGGTGCCAAGCATCAGGCACAGCAGCAATATCTAAACCGTGGCCAGCAACGCCAGGCTCGAC
CAGATGCCAACTCGAATGCCTTGCTCCATGCCTTGATCTCTGGCGGTGGCAATAACCACGCCTCTGGTTA
TCCTATGAATGGACAGCCGCAGCAGCATCATTCCAATTTGAGATTCGGTGATAACCAAAACTTCCAATCT
TTTGAGTCCAACCAGCCGCACTTCGCCACGCAGTACAAGCAGCAATACCAACAGTCTCAGCAGCAACATC
CCCATCAGCAGCCCCAACAGCTGAATTCGCTTCATCAGAACAACGCTGGAGCTGTCAATAGCTTCAATAA
GGCCCAAATGCAAGCTCAATCAGCTATTTCCATGCTGCCCAACAGCGGGGATGAGTTTCAT
